Addgene plasmid #116585: pHAGE-PIK3R1-D560G
Purpose: Lentiviral expression of PIK3R1 D560G
Depositing lab: Gordon Mills & Kenneth Scott. Depositing organization: Baylor College of Medicine. Publication: Systematic Functional Annotation of Somatic Mutations in Cancer. Ng PK, Li J, Jeong KJ, Shao S, Chen H, Tsang YH, Sengupta S, Wang Z, Bhavana VH, Tran R, Soewito S, Minussi DC, Moreno D, Kong K, Dogruluk T, Lu H, Gao J, Tokheim C, Zhou DC, Johnson AM, Zeng J, Ip CKM, Ju Z, Wester M, Yu S, Li Y, Vellano CP, Schultz N, Karchin R, Ding L, Lu Y, Cheung LWT, Chen K, Shaw KR, Meric-Bernstam F, Scott KL, Yi S, Sahni N, Liang H, Mills GB. Cancer Cell. 2018 Mar 12;33(3):450-462.e10. doi: 10.1016/j.ccell.2018.01.021. PubMed 29533785.
Backbone
  Vector backbone: pHAGE
  Vector type: Lentiviral
Growth in bacteria
  Bacterial resistance: Ampicillin, 100 μg/mL
  Growth temperature: 37°C
  Growth strain: Stbl3
  Copy number: High Copy
Gene/Insert
  Gene/Insert name: PIK3R1
  Species: H. sapiens (human)
  Mutation: D560G
  Entrez Gene: PIK3R1 (a.k.a. AGM7, GRB1, IMD36, p85, p85-ALPHA, p85alpha)
  Cloning method: Gateway Cloning
Terms and licenses: Academic/Nonprofit Terms; Industry Terms: Not Available to Industry
How to cite: pHAGE-PIK3R1-D560G was a gift from Gordon Mills & Kenneth Scott (Addgene plasmid # 116585 ; http://n2t.net/addgene:116585 ; RRID:Addgene_116585)
