[The description below was written by a language model from this plasmid's Addgene catalogue record and the feature table of its GenBank file.]
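Description:
pHAGE-PIK3R1-D560G is a 10.7 kb HIV-1-based lentiviral expression plasmid built on the pHAGE backbone, carrying human PIK3R1 (the p85-alpha regulatory subunit of PI3K) with the D560G substitution. It is maintained in E. coli through a high-copy ColE1/pUC-type origin and selected with ampicillin via the bla gene. The viral portion runs from a full-length LTR at the start of the map (auto-annotated as a 3' LTR, although it sits in the 5' position) to a U3-deleted, self-inactivating 3' LTR. Between them lie the Psi packaging signal, the Rev response element for Rev-dependent nuclear export of the genomic RNA, and the cPPT/CTS element, which aids nuclear import of the proviral DNA. The short gp41 peptide and Factor Xa site annotations appear to be incidental matches within env-derived and WPRE sequence rather than designed features.

The payload is driven by the constitutive human EF-1-alpha promoter, including its intron A. The insert was introduced by Gateway recombination and sits between attB1 and attB2 sites. The PIK3R1 coding sequence is not itself annotated in the feature table, but the interval between the att sites corresponds to it. An HA tag is annotated immediately after attB1, at the start of the insert, and a V5 tag lies just beyond attB2; the record does not state whether the V5 tag is read in frame with the insert. Downstream, an EMCV IRES directs translation of EGFP from the same transcript, so transduced cells can be identified or sorted by fluorescence, and a WPRE enhances transcript expression. The construct was deposited with a study on the systematic functional annotation of somatic cancer mutations, and serves for stable lentiviral expression of this PIK3R1 variant in mammalian cells.
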