LOCUS       Exported 10711 bp ds-DNA circular SYN 13-MAY-2021
DEFINITION  Lentiviral expression of PIK3R1 D560G.
ACCESSION   .
VERSION     .
KEYWORDS    pHAGE-PIK3R1-D560G
SOURCE      synthetic DNA construct
  ORGANISM  synthetic DNA construct
REFERENCE   1 (bases 1 to 10711)
  AUTHORS   Ng PK, Li J, Jeong KJ, Shao S, Chen H, Tsang YH, Sengupta S, Wang Z,
            Bhavana VH, Tran R, Soewito S, Minussi DC, Moreno D, Kong K,
            Dogruluk T, Lu H, Gao J, Tokheim C, Zhou DC, Johnson AM, Zeng J, Ip
            CKM, Ju Z, Wester M, Yu S, Li Y, Vellano CP, Schultz N, Karchin R,
            Ding L, Lu Y, Cheung LWT, Chen K, Shaw KR, Meric-Bernstam F, Scott
            KL, Yi S, Sahni N, Liang H, Mills GB
  TITLE     Systematic Functional Annotation of Somatic Mutations in Cancer.
  JOURNAL   Cancer Cell. 2018 Mar 12;33(3):450-462.e10. doi:
            10.1016/j.ccell.2018.01.021.
  PUBMED    29533785
REFERENCE   2 (bases 1 to 10711)
  AUTHORS   .
  TITLE     Direct Submission
  JOURNAL   Exported May 13, 2021 from SnapGene Server 1.1.58
            http://www.snapgene.com
FEATURES             Location/Qualifiers
     source          1..10711
                     /organism="synthetic DNA construct"
                     /mol_type="other DNA"
     LTR             1..634
                     /label=3' LTR
                     /note="3' long terminal repeat (LTR) from HIV-1"
     misc_feature    681..806
                     /label=HIV-1 Psi
                     /note="packaging signal of human immunodeficiency virus
                     type 1"
     misc_feature    1303..1536
                     /label=RRE
                     /note="The Rev response element (RRE) of HIV-1 allows for
                     Rev-dependent mRNA export from the nucleus to the
                     cytoplasm."
     CDS             1721..1765
                     /codon_start=1
                     /product="antigenic peptide corresponding to amino acids
                     655 to 669 of the HIV envelope protein gp41 (Lutje Hulsik
                     et al., 2013)"
                     /label=gp41 peptide
                     /note="recognized by the 2H10 single-chain llama nanobody"
                     /translation="KNEQELLELDKWASL"
     misc_feature    2058..2175
                     /label=cPPT/CTS
                     /note="central polypurine tract and central termination
                     sequence of HIV-1"
     promoter        2223..3401
                     /label=EF-1-alpha promoter
                     /note="strong constitutive promoter for human elongation
                     factor EF-1-alpha"
     intron          2454..3392
                     /label=EF-1-alpha intron A
                     /note="intron upstream of the start codon of human
                     EF-1-alpha"
     primer_bind     3349..3369
                     /label=EF1a-F
                     /note="Human elongation factor-1a promoter, forward primer"
     protein_bind    3421..3445
                     /gene="mutant version of attB"
                     /label=attB1
                     /bound_moiety="BP Clonase(TM)"
                     /note="recombination site for the Gateway(R) BP reaction"
     CDS             3451..3477
                     /codon_start=1
                     /product="HA (human influenza hemagglutinin) epitope tag"
                     /label=HA
                     /translation="YPYDVPDYA"
     protein_bind    complement(5648..5672)
                     /gene="mutant version of attB"
                     /label=attB2
                     /bound_moiety="BP Clonase(TM)"
                     /note="recombination site for the Gateway(R) BP reaction"
     CDS             5725..5766
                     /codon_start=1
                     /product="epitope tag from simian virus 5"
                     /label=V5 tag
                     /translation="GKPIPNPLLGLDST"
     misc_feature    5787..6354
                     /label=IRES
                     /note="internal ribosome entry site (IRES) of the
                     encephalomyocarditis virus (EMCV)"
     misc_feature    5804..6356
                     /label=IRES
                     /note="internal ribosome entry site (IRES) of the
                     encephalomyocarditis virus (EMCV)"
     primer_bind     complement(5948..5965)
                     /label=IRES reverse
                     /note="IRES internal ribosome entry site, reverse primer.
                     Also called pCDH-rev"
     primer_bind     6175..6194
                     /label=IRES-F
                     /note="IRES internal ribosome entry site, forward primer"
     CDS             6368..7087
                     /codon_start=1
                     /product="the original enhanced GFP (Yang et al., 1996)"
                     /label=EGFP
                     /note="mammalian codon-optimized"
                     /translation="MVSKGEELFTGVVPILVELDGDVNGHKFSVSGEGEGDATYGKLTL
                     KFICTTGKLPVPWPTLVTTLTYGVQCFSRYPDHMKQHDFFKSAMPEGYVQERTIFFKDD
                     GNYKTRAEVKFEGDTLVNRIELKGIDFKEDGNILGHKLEYNYNSHNVYIMADKQKNGIK
                     VNFKIRHNIEDGSVQLADHYQQNTPIGDGPVLLPDNHYLSTQSALSKDPNEKRDHMVLL
                     EFVTAAGITLGMDELYK"
     CDS             6368..7084
                     /codon_start=1
                     /product="enhanced GFP"
                     /label=EGFP
                     /translation="MVSKGEELFTGVVPILVELDGDVNGHKFSVSGEGEGDATYGKLTL
                     KFICTTGKLPVPWPTLVTTLTYGVQCFSRYPDHMKQHDFFKSAMPEGYVQERTIFFKDD
                     GNYKTRAEVKFEGDTLVNRIELKGIDFKEDGNILGHKLEYNYNSHNVYIMADKQKNGIK
                     VNFKIRHNIEDGSVQLADHYQQNTPIGDGPVLLPDNHYLSTQSALSKDPNEKRDHMVLL
                     EFVTAAGITLGMDELYK"
     primer_bind     complement(6413..6434)
                     /label=EGFP-N
                     /note="EGFP, reverse primer"
     primer_bind     complement(6674..6693)
                     /label=EXFP-R
                     /note="For distinguishing EGFP variants, reverse primer"
     primer_bind     7021..7042
                     /label=EGFP-C
                     /note="EGFP, forward primer"
     misc_feature    7101..7689
                     /label=WPRE
                     /note="woodchuck hepatitis virus posttranscriptional
                     regulatory element"
     primer_bind     complement(7154..7174)
                     /label=WPRE-R
                     /note="WPRE, reverse primer"
     CDS             complement(7572..7583)
                     /codon_start=1
                     /product="Factor Xa recognition and cleavage site"
                     /label=Factor Xa site
                     /translation="IEGR"
     LTR             7764..7997
                     /label=3' LTR (Delta-U3)
                     /note="self-inactivating 3' long terminal repeat (LTR) from
                     HIV-1"
     primer_bind     complement(8116..8134)
                     /label=pBRforEco
                     /note="pBR322 vectors, upsteam of EcoRI site, forward
                     primer"
     promoter        8202..8306
                     /gene="bla"
                     /label=AmpR promoter
     CDS             8307..9167
                     /codon_start=1
                     /gene="bla"
                     /product="beta-lactamase"
                     /label=AmpR
                     /note="confers resistance to ampicillin, carbenicillin, and
                     related antibiotics"
                     /translation="MSIQHFRVALIPFFAAFCLPVFAHPETLVKVKDAEDQLGARVGYI
                     ELDLNSGKILESFRPEERFPMMSTFKVLLCGAVLSRVDAGQEQLGRRIHYSQNDLVEYS
                     PVTEKHLTDGMTVRELCSAAITMSDNTAANLLLTTIGGPKELTAFLHNMGDHVTRLDRW
                     EPELNEAIPNDERDTTMPVAMATTLRKLLTGELLTLASRQQLIDWMEADKVAGPLLRSA
                     LPAGWFIADKSGAGERGSRGIIAALGPDGKPSRIVVIYTTGSQATMDERNRQIAEIGAS
                     LIKHW"
     primer_bind     complement(8525..8544)
                     /label=Amp-R
                     /note="Ampicillin resistance gene, reverse primer"
     rep_origin      9338..9926
                     /direction=RIGHT
                     /label=ori
                     /note="high-copy-number ColE1/pMB1/pBR322/pUC origin of
                     replication"
     primer_bind     9827..9846
                     /label=pBR322ori-F
                     /note="pBR322 origin, forward primer"
     primer_bind     10080..10097
                     /label=L4440
                     /note="L4440 vector, forward primer"
     primer_bind     10189..10208
                     /label=SV40pro-F
                     /note="SV40 promoter/origin, forward primer"
     protein_bind    10337..10358
                     /label=CAP binding site
                     /bound_moiety="E. coli catabolite activator protein"
                     /note="CAP binding activates transcription in the presence
                     of cAMP."
     promoter        10373..10403
                     /label=lac promoter
                     /note="promoter for the E. coli lac operon"
     protein_bind    10411..10427
                     /label=lac operator
                     /bound_moiety="lac repressor encoded by lacI"
                     /note="The lac repressor binds to the lac operator to
                     inhibit transcription in E. coli. This inhibition can be
                     relieved by adding lactose or
                     isopropyl-beta-D-thiogalactopyranoside (IPTG)."
     primer_bind     10416..10438
                     /label=M13/pUC Reverse
                     /note="In lacZ gene"
     primer_bind     10435..10451
                     /label=M13 rev
                     /note="common sequencing primer, one of multiple similar
                     variants"
     primer_bind     10435..10451
                     /label=M13 Reverse
                     /note="In lacZ gene. Also called M13-rev"
     primer_bind     10501..10520
                     /label=EBV-rev
                     /note="SV40 polyA terminator, reverse primer"
ORIGIN
        1 tggaagggct aattcactcc caaagaagac aagatatcct tgatctgtgg atctaccaca
       61 cacaaggcta cttccctgat tagcagaact acacaccagg gccaggggtc agatatccac
      121 tgacctttgg atggtgctac aagctagtac cagttgagcc agataaggta gaagaggcca
      181 ataaaggaga gaacaccagc ttgttacacc ctgtgagcct gcatgggatg gatgacccgg
      241 agagagaagt gttagagtgg aggtttgaca gccgcctagc atttcatcac gtggcccgag
      301 agctgcatcc ggagtacttc aagaactgct gatatcgagc ttgctacaag ggactttccg
      361 ctggggactt tccagggagg cgtggcctgg gcgggactgg ggagtggcga gccctcagat
      421 cctgcatata agcagctgct ttttgcctgt actgggtctc tctggttaga ccagatctga
      481 gcctgggagc tctctggcta actagggaac ccactgctta agcctcaata aagcttgcct
      541 tgagtgcttc aagtagtgtg tgcccgtctg ttgtgtgact ctggtaacta gagatccctc
      601 agaccctttt agtcagtgtg gaaaatctct agcagtggcg cccgaacagg gacttgaaag
      661 cgaaagggaa accagaggag ctctctcgac gcaggactcg gcttgctgaa gcgcgcacgg
      721 caagaggcga ggggcggcga ctggtgagta cgccaaaaat tttgactagc ggaggctaga
      781 aggagagaga tgggtgcgag agcgtcagta ttaagcgggg gagaattaga tcgcgatggg
      841 aaaaaattcg gttaaggcca gggggaaaga aaaaatataa attaaaacat atagtatggg
      901 caagcaggga gctagaacga ttcgcagtta atcctggcct gttagaaaca tcagaaggct
      961 gtagacaaat actgggacag ctacaaccat cccttcagac aggatcagaa gaacttagat
     1021 cattatataa tacagtagca accctctatt gtgtgcatca aaggatagag ataaaagaca
     1081 ccaaggaagc tttagacaag atagaggaag agcaaaacaa aagtaagacc accgcacagc
     1141 aagcggccgg ccgctgatct tcagacctgg aggaggagat atgagggaca attggagaag
     1201 tgaattatat aaatataaag tagtaaaaat tgaaccatta ggagtagcac ccaccaaggc
     1261 aaagagaaga gtggtgcaga gagaaaaaag agcagtggga ataggagctt tgttccttgg
     1321 gttcttggga gcagcaggaa gcactatggg cgcagcgtca atgacgctga cggtacaggc
     1381 cagacaatta ttgtctggta tagtgcagca gcagaacaat ttgctgaggg ctattgaggc
     1441 gcaacagcat ctgttgcaac tcacagtctg gggcatcaag cagctccagg caagaatcct
     1501 ggctgtggaa agatacctaa aggatcaaca gctcctgggg atttggggtt gctctggaaa
     1561 actcatttgc accactgctg tgccttggaa tgctagttgg agtaataaat ctctggaaca
     1621 gatttggaat cacacgacct ggatggagtg ggacagagaa attaacaatt acacaagctt
     1681 aatacactcc ttaattgaag aatcgcaaaa ccagcaagaa aagaatgaac aagaattatt
     1741 ggaattagat aaatgggcaa gtttgtggaa ttggtttaac ataacaaatt ggctgtggta
     1801 tataaaatta ttcataatga tagtaggagg cttggtaggt ttaagaatag tttttgctgt
     1861 actttctata gtgaatagag ttaggcaggg atattcacca ttatcgtttc agacccacct
     1921 cccaaccccg aggggacccg acaggcccga aggaatagaa gaagaaggtg gagagagaga
     1981 cagagacaga tccattcgat tagtgaacgg atctcgacgg tatcgccgaa ttcacaaatg
     2041 gcagtattca tccacaattt taaaagaaaa ggggggattg gggggtacag tgcaggggaa
     2101 agaatagtag acataatagc aacagacata caaactaaag aattacaaaa acaaattaca
     2161 aaaattcaaa attttcgggt ttattacagg gacagcagag atccagtttg gactagtcgt
     2221 gaggctccgg tgcccgtcag tgggcagagc gcacatcgcc cacagtcccc gagaagttgg
     2281 ggggaggggt cggcaattga accggtgcct agagaaggtg gcgcggggta aactgggaaa
     2341 gtgatgtcgt gtactggctc cgcctttttc ccgagggtgg gggagaaccg tatataagtg
     2401 cagtagtcgc cgtgaacgtt ctttttcgca acgggtttgc cgccagaaca caggtaagtg
     2461 ccgtgtgtgg ttcccgcggg cctggcctct ttacgggtta tggcccttgc gtgccttgaa
     2521 ttacttccac ctggctgcag tacgtgattc ttgatcccga gcttcgggtt ggaagtgggt
     2581 gggagagttc gaggccttgc gcttaaggag ccccttcgcc tcgtgcttga gttgaggcct
     2641 ggcctgggcg ctggggccgc cgcgtgcgaa tctggtggca ccttcgcgcc tgtctcgctg
     2701 ctttcgataa gtctctagcc atttaaaatt tttgatgacc tgctgcgacg ctttttttct
     2761 ggcaagatag tcttgtaaat gcgggccaag atctgcacac tggtatttcg gtttttgggg
     2821 ccgcgggcgg cgacggggcc cgtgcgtccc agcgcacatg ttcggcgagg cggggcctgc
     2881 gagcgcggcc accgagaatc ggacgggggt agtctcaagc tggccggcct gctctggtgc
     2941 ctggcctcgc gccgccgtgt atcgccccgc cctgggcggc aaggctggcc cggtcggcac
     3001 cagttgcgtg agcggaaaga tggccgcttc ccggccctgc tgcagggagc tcaaaatgga
     3061 ggacgcggcg ctcgggagag cgggcgggtg agtcacccac acaaaggaaa agggcctttc
     3121 cgtcctcagc cgtcgcttca tgtgactcca cggagtaccg ggcgccgtcc aggcacctcg
     3181 attagttctc gagcttttgg agtacgtcgt ctttaggttg gggggagggg ttttatgcga
     3241 tggagtttcc ccacactgag tgggtggaga ctgaagttag gccagcttgg cacttgatgt
     3301 aattctcctt ggaatttgcc ctttttgagt ttggatcttg gttcattctc aagcctcaga
     3361 cagtggttca aagttttttt cttccatttc aggtgtcgtg aagcggccct gcagatatca
     3421 acaagtttgt acaaaaaagt tggcatggtt tacccatacg atgttccaga ttacgctagt
     3481 gctgaggggt accagtacag agcgctgtat gattataaaa aggaaagaga agaagatatt
     3541 gacttgcact tgggtgacat attgactgtg aataaagggt ccttagtagc tcttggattc
     3601 agtgatggac aggaagccag gcctgaagaa attggctggt taaatggcta taatgaaacc
     3661 acaggggaaa ggggggactt tccgggaact tatgtagaat atattggaag gaaaaaaatc
     3721 tcgcctccca caccaaagcc ccggccacct cggcctcttc ctgttgcacc aggttcttcg
     3781 aaaactgaag cagatgttga acaacaagct ttgactctcc cggatcttgc agagcagttt
     3841 gcccctcctg acattgcccc gcctcttctt atcaagctcg tggaagccat tgaaaagaaa
     3901 ggtctggaat gttcaactct atacagaaca cagagctcca gcaacctggc agaattacga
     3961 cagcttcttg attgtgatac accctccgtg gacttggaaa tgatcgatgt gcacgttttg
     4021 gctgacgctt tcaaacgcta tctcctggac ttaccaaatc ctgtcattcc agcagccgtt
     4081 tacagtgaaa tgatttcttt agctccagaa gtacaaagct ccgaagaata tattcagcta
     4141 ttgaagaagc ttattaggtc gcctagcata cctcatcagt attggcttac gcttcagtat
     4201 ttgttaaaac atttcttcaa gctctctcaa acctccagca aaaatctgtt gaatgcaaga
     4261 gtactctctg aaattttcag ccctatgctt ttcagattct cagcagccag ctctgataat
     4321 actgaaaacc tcataaaagt tatagaaatt ttaatctcaa ctgaatggaa tgaacgacag
     4381 cctgcaccag cactgcctcc taaaccacca aaacctacta ctgtagccaa caacggtatg
     4441 aataacaata tgtccttaca agatgctgaa tggtactggg gagatatctc gagggaagaa
     4501 gtgaatgaaa aacttcgaga tacagcagac gggacctttt tggtacgaga tgcgtctact
     4561 aaaatgcatg gtgattatac tcttacacta aggaaagggg gaaataacaa attaatcaaa
     4621 atatttcatc gagatgggaa atatggcttc tctgacccat taaccttcag ttctgtggtt
     4681 gaattaataa accactaccg gaatgaatct ctagctcagt ataatcccaa attggatgtg
     4741 aaattacttt atccagtatc caaataccaa caggatcaag ttgtcaaaga agataatatt
     4801 gaagctgtag ggaaaaaatt acatgaatat aacactcagt ttcaagaaaa aagtcgagaa
     4861 tatgatagat tatatgaaga atatacccgc acatcccagg aaatccaaat gaaaaggaca
     4921 gctattgaag catttaatga aaccataaaa atatttgaag aacagtgcca gacccaagag
     4981 cggtacagca aagaatacat agaaaagttt aaacgtgaag gcaatgagaa agaaatacaa
     5041 aggattatgc ataattatga taagttgaag tctcgaatca gtgaaattat tgacagtaga
     5101 agaagattgg aagaagactt gaagaagcag gcagctgagt atcgagaaat tggcaaacgt
     5161 atgaacagca ttaaaccaga ccttatccag ctgagaaaga cgagagacca atacttgatg
     5221 tggttgactc aaaaaggtgt tcggcaaaag aagttgaacg agtggttggg caatgaaaac
     5281 actgaagacc aatattcact ggtggaagat gatgaagatt tgccccatca tgatgagaag
     5341 acatggaatg ttggaagcag caaccgaaac aaagctgaaa acctgttgcg agggaagcga
     5401 gatggcactt ttcttgtccg ggagagcagt aaacagggct gctatgcctg ctctgtagtg
     5461 gtggacggcg aagtaaagca ttgtgtcata aacaaaacag caactggcta tggctttgcc
     5521 gagccctata acttgtacag ctctctgaaa gaactggtgc tacattacca acacacctcc
     5581 cttgtgcagc acaacgactc cctcaatgtc acactagcct acccagtata tgcacagcag
     5641 aggcgatgcc caactttctt gtacaaagtg gttgatatcc agcacagtgg cggccgctcg
     5701 agtctagagg gcccgcggtt cgaaggtaag cctatcccta accctctcct cggtctcgat
     5761 tctacgcgta ccggttagta atgagatccc tccccccccc ctaacgttac tggccgaagc
     5821 cgcttggaat aaggccggtg tgcgtttgtc tatatgttat tttccaccat attgccgtct
     5881 tttggcaatg tgagggcccg gaaacctggc cctgtcttct tgacgagcat tcctaggggt
     5941 ctttcccctc tcgccaaagg aatgcaaggt ctgttgaatg tcgtgaagga agcagttcct
     6001 ctggaagctt cttgaagaca aacaacgtct gtagcgaccc tttgcaggca gcggaacccc
     6061 ccacctggcg acaggtgcct ctgcggccaa aagccacgtg tataagatac acctgcaaag
     6121 gcggcacaac cccagtgcca cgttgtgagt tggatagttg tggaaagagt caaatggctc
     6181 tcctcaagcg tattcaacaa ggggctgaag gatgcccaga aggtacccca ttgtatggga
     6241 tctgatctgg ggcctcggtg cacatgcttt acatgtgttt agtcgaggtt aaaaaaacgt
     6301 ctaggccccc cgaaccacgg ggacgtggtt ttcctttgaa aaacacgatg ataatatggc
     6361 cacacatatg gtgagcaagg gcgaggagct gttcaccggg gtggtgccca tcctggtcga
     6421 gctggacggc gacgtaaacg gccacaagtt cagcgtgtcc ggcgagggcg agggcgatgc
     6481 cacctacggc aagctgaccc tgaagttcat ctgcaccacc ggcaagctgc ccgtgccctg
     6541 gcccaccctc gtgaccaccc tgacctacgg cgtgcagtgc ttcagccgct accccgacca
     6601 catgaagcag cacgacttct tcaagtccgc catgcccgaa ggctacgtcc aggagcgcac
     6661 catcttcttc aaggacgacg gcaactacaa gacccgcgcc gaggtgaagt tcgagggcga
     6721 caccctggtg aaccgcatcg agctgaaggg catcgacttc aaggaggacg gcaacatcct
     6781 ggggcacaag ctggagtaca actacaacag ccacaacgtc tatatcatgg ccgacaagca
     6841 gaagaacggc atcaaggtga acttcaagat ccgccacaac atcgaggacg gcagcgtgca
     6901 gctcgccgac cactaccagc agaacacccc catcggcgac ggccccgtgc tgctgcccga
     6961 caaccactac ctgagcaccc agtccgccct gagcaaagac cccaacgaga agcgcgatca
     7021 catggtcctg ctggagttcg tgaccgccgc cgggatcact ctcggcatgg acgagctgta
     7081 caagtaaatc gatagatcct aatcaacctc tggattacaa aatttgtgaa agattgactg
     7141 gtattcttaa ctatgttgct ccttttacgc tatgtggata cgctgcttta atgcctttgt
     7201 atcatgctat tgcttcccgt atggctttca ttttctcctc cttgtataaa tcctggttgc
     7261 tgtctcttta tgaggagttg tggcccgttg tcaggcaacg tggcgtggtg tgcactgtgt
     7321 ttgctgacgc aacccccact ggttggggca ttgccaccac ctgtcagctc ctttccggga
     7381 ctttcgcttt ccccctccct attgccacgg cggaactcat cgccgcctgc cttgcccgct
     7441 gctggacagg ggctcggctg ttgggcactg acaattccgt ggtgttgtcg gggaaatcat
     7501 cgtcctttcc ttggctgctc gcctgtgttg ccacctggat tctgcgcggg acgtccttct
     7561 gctacgtccc ttcggccctc aatccagcgg accttccttc ccgcggcctg ctgccggctc
     7621 tgcggcctct tccgcgtctt cgccttcgcc ctcagacgag tcggatctcc ctttgggccg
     7681 cctccccgcc tgagatcctt taagaccaat gacttacaag gcagctgtag atcttagcca
     7741 ctttttaaaa gaaaaggggg gactggaagg gctaattcac tcccaacgaa gacaagatct
     7801 gctttttgct tgtactgggt ctctctggtt agaccagatc tgagcctggg agctctctgg
     7861 ctaactaggg aacccactgc ttaagcctca ataaagcttg ccttgagtgc ttcaagtagt
     7921 gtgtgcccgt ctgttgtgtg actctggtaa ctagagatcc ctcagaccct tttagtcagt
     7981 gtggaaaatc tctagcagta gtagttcatg tcatcttatt attcagtatt tataacttgc
     8041 aaagaaatga atatcagaga gtgagaggcc cgggttaatt aaggaaaggg ctagatcatt
     8101 cttgaagacg aaagggcctc gtgatacgcc tatttttata ggttaatgtc atgataataa
     8161 tggtttctta gacgtcaggt ggcacttttc ggggaaatgt gcgcggaacc cctatttgtt
     8221 tatttttcta aatacattca aatatgtatc cgctcatgag acaataaccc tgataaatgc
     8281 ttcaataata ttgaaaaagg aagagtatga gtattcaaca tttccgtgtc gcccttattc
     8341 ccttttttgc ggcattttgc cttcctgttt ttgctcaccc agaaacgctg gtgaaagtaa
     8401 aagatgctga agatcagttg ggtgcacgag tgggttacat cgaactggat ctcaacagcg
     8461 gtaagatcct tgagagtttt cgccccgaag aacgttttcc aatgatgagc acttttaaag
     8521 ttctgctatg tggcgcggta ttatcccgtg ttgacgccgg gcaagagcaa ctcggtcgcc
     8581 gcatacacta ttctcagaat gacttggttg agtactcacc agtcacagaa aagcatctta
     8641 cggatggcat gacagtaaga gaattatgca gtgctgccat aaccatgagt gataacactg
     8701 cggccaactt acttctgaca acgatcggag gaccgaagga gctaaccgct tttttgcaca
     8761 acatggggga tcatgtaact cgccttgatc gttgggaacc ggagctgaat gaagccatac
     8821 caaacgacga gcgtgacacc acgatgcctg tagcaatggc aacaacgttg cgcaaactat
     8881 taactggcga actacttact ctagcttccc ggcaacaatt aatagactgg atggaggcgg
     8941 ataaagttgc aggaccactt ctgcgctcgg cccttccggc tggctggttt attgctgata
     9001 aatctggagc cggtgagcgt gggtctcgcg gtatcattgc agcactgggg ccagatggta
     9061 agccctcccg tatcgtagtt atctacacga cggggagtca ggcaactatg gatgaacgaa
     9121 atagacagat cgctgagata ggtgcctcac tgattaagca ttggtaactg tcagaccaag
     9181 tttactcata tatactttag attgatttaa aacttcattt ttaatttaaa aggatctagg
     9241 tgaagatcct ttttgataat ctcatgacca aaatccctta acgtgagttt tcgttccact
     9301 gagcgtcaga ccccgtagaa aagatcaaag gatcttcttg agatcctttt tttctgcgcg
     9361 taatctgctg cttgcaaaca aaaaaaccac cgctaccagc ggtggtttgt ttgccggatc
     9421 aagagctacc aactcttttt ccgaaggtaa ctggcttcag cagagcgcag ataccaaata
     9481 ctgttcttct agtgtagccg tagttaggcc accacttcaa gaactctgta gcaccgccta
     9541 catacctcgc tctgctaatc ctgttaccag tggctgctgc cagtggcgat aagtcgtgtc
     9601 ttaccgggtt ggactcaaga cgatagttac cggataaggc gcagcggtcg ggctgaacgg
     9661 ggggttcgtg cacacagccc agcttggagc gaacgaccta caccgaactg agatacctac
     9721 agcgtgagct atgagaaagc gccacgcttc ccgaagggag aaaggcggac aggtatccgg
     9781 taagcggcag ggtcggaaca ggagagcgca cgagggagct tccaggggga aacgcctggt
     9841 atctttatag tcctgtcggg tttcgccacc tctgacttga gcgtcgattt ttgtgatgct
     9901 cgtcaggggg gcggagccta tggaaaaacg ccagcaacgc ggccttttta cggttcctgg
     9961 ccttttgctg gccttttgct cacatgttct ttcctgcgtt atcccctgat tctgtggata
    10021 accgtattac cgcctttgag tgagctgata ccgctcgccg cagccgaacg accgagcgca
    10081 gcgagtcagt gagcgaggaa gcggaagagc gcccaatacg caaaccgcct ctccccgcgc
    10141 gttggccgat tcattaatgc agcaagctca tggctgacta atttttttta tttatgcaga
    10201 ggccgaggcc gcctcggcct ctgagctatt ccagaagtag tgaggaggct tttttggagg
    10261 cctaggcttt tgcaaaaagc tccccgtggc acgacaggtt tcccgactgg aaagcgggca
    10321 gtgagcgcaa cgcaattaat gtgagttagc tcactcatta ggcaccccag gctttacact
    10381 ttatgcttcc ggctcgtatg ttgtgtggaa ttgtgagcgg ataacaattt cacacaggaa
    10441 acagctatga catgattacg aatttcacaa ataaagcatt tttttcactg cattctagtt
    10501 gtggtttgtc caaactcatc aatgtatctt atcatgtctg gatcaactgg ataactcaag
    10561 ctaaccaaaa tcatcccaaa cttcccaccc cataccctat taccactgcc aattacctgt
    10621 ggtttcattt actctaaacc tgtgattcct ctgaattatt ttcattttaa agaaattgta
    10681 tttgttaaat atgtactaca aacttagtag t
//
