>Addgene plasmid #116585 | pHAGE-PIK3R1-D560G | depositor partial sequence | sequence record 219460 | insert
ATGAGTGCTGAGGGGTACCAGTACAGAGCGCTGTATGATTATAAAAAGGAAAGAGAAGAAGATATTGACT
TGCACTTGGGTGACATATTGACTGTGAATAAAGGGTCCTTAGTAGCTCTTGGATTCAGTGATGGACAGGA
AGCCAGGCCTGAAGAAATTGGCTGGTTAAATGGCTATAATGAAACCACAGGGGAAAGGGGGGACTTTCCG
GGAACTTATGTAGAATATATTGGAAGGAAAAAAATCTCGCCTCCCACACCAAAGCCCCGGCCACCTCGGC
CTCTTCCTGTTGCACCAGGTTCTTCGAAAACTGAAGCAGATGTTGAACAACAAGCTTTGACTCTCCCGGA
TCTTGCAGAGCAGTTTGCCCCTCCTGACATTGCCCCGCCTCTTCTTATCAAGCTCGTGGAAGCCATTGAA
AAGAAAGGTCTGGAATGTTCAACTCTATACAGAACACAGAGCTCCAGCAACCTGGCAGAATTACGACAGC
TTCTTGATTGTGATACACCCTCCGTGGACTTGGAAATGATCGATGTGCACGTTTTGGCTGACGCTTTCAA
ACGCTATCTCCTGGACTTACCAAATCCTGTCATTCCAGCAGCCGTTTACAGTGAAATGATTTCTTTAGCT
CCAGAAGTACAAAGCTCCGAAGAATATATTCAGCTATTGAAGAAGCTTATTAGGTCGCCTAGCATACCTC
ATCAGTATTGGCTTACGCTTCAGTATTTGTTAAAACATTTCTTCAAGCTCTCTCAAACCTCCAGCAAAAA
TCTGTTGAATGCAAGAGTACTCTCTGAAATTTTCAGCCCTATGCTTTTCAGATTCTCAGCAGCCAGCTCT
GATAATACTGAAAACCTCATAAAAGTTATAGAAATTTTAATCTCAACTGAATGGAATGAACGACAGCCTG
CACCAGCACTGCCTCCTAAACCACCAAAACCTACTACTGTAGCCAACAACGGTATGAATAACAATATGTC
CTTACAAGATGCTGAATGGTACTGGGGAGATATCTCGAGGGAAGAAGTGAATGAAAAACTTCGAGATACA
GCAGACGGGACCTTTTTGGTACGAGATGCGTCTACTAAAATGCATGGTGATTATACTCTTACACTAAGGA
AAGGGGGAAATAACAAATTAATCAAAATATTTCATCGAGATGGGAAATATGGCTTCTCTGACCCATTAAC
CTTCAGTTCTGTGGTTGAATTAATAAACCACTACCGGAATGAATCTCTAGCTCAGTATAATCCCAAATTG
GATGTGAAATTACTTTATCCAGTATCCAAATACCAACAGGATCAAGTTGTCAAAGAAGATAATATTGAAG
CTGTAGGGAAAAAATTACATGAATATAACACTCAGTTTCAAGAAAAAAGTCGAGAATATGATAGATTATA
TGAAGAATATACCCGCACATCCCAGGAAATCCAAATGAAAAGGACAGCTATTGAAGCATTTAATGAAACC
ATAAAAATATTTGAAGAACAGTGCCAGACCCAAGAGCGGTACAGCAAAGAATACATAGAAAAGTTTAAAC
GTGAAGGCAATGAGAAAGAAATACAAAGGATTATGCATAATTATGATAAGTTGAAGTCTCGAATCAGTGA
AATTATTGACAGTAGAAGAAGATTGGAAGAAGACTTGAAGAAGCAGGCAGCTGAGTATCGAGAAATTGGC
AAACGTATGAACAGCATTAAACCAGACCTTATCCAGCTGAGAAAGACGAGAGACCAATACTTGATGTGGT
TGACTCAAAAAGGTGTTCGGCAAAAGAAGTTGAACGAGTGGTTGGGCAATGAAAACACTGAAGACCAATA
TTCACTGGTGGAAGATGATGAAGATTTGCCCCATCATGATGAGAAGACATGGAATGTTGGAAGCAGCAAC
CGAAACAAAGCTGAAAACCTGTTGCGAGGGAAGCGAGATGGCACTTTTCTTGTCCGGGAGAGCAGTAAAC
AGGGCTGCTATGCCTGCTCTGTAGTGGTGGACGGCGAAGTAAAGCATTGTGTCATAAACAAAACAGCAAC
TGGCTATGGCTTTGCCGAGCCCTATAACTTGTACAGCTCTCTGAAAGAACTGGTGCTACATTACCAACAC
ACCTCCCTTGTGCAGCACAACGACTCCCTCAATGTCACACTAGCCTACCCAGTATATGCACAGCAGAGGC
GATG
